Addgene plasmid #112091: pGEX SH3(2)-3R
Purpose: Bacterial expression plasmid containing a GST tag with 3 repeats of the second SH3 domain from human NCK1.
Depositing lab: Michael Rosen. Depositing organization: University of Texas Southwestern Medical Center. Publication: Phase transitions in the assembly of multivalent signalling proteins. Li P, Banjade S, Cheng HC, Kim S, Chen B, Guo L, Llaguno M, Hollingsworth JV, King DS, Banani SF, Russo PS, Jiang QX, Nixon BT, Rosen MK. Nature. 2012 Mar 7;483(7389):336-40. doi: 10.1038/nature10879. PubMed 22398450.
Backbone
  Vector backbone: pGEX2T
  Backbone size w/o insert (bp): 5000
  Total vector size (bp): 5700
  Modifications to backbone: A Tev protease site has been added between the thrombin site and the multiple cloning site. The multiple cloning has been modified to begin with a NdeI (CATATG) site, and end with a BamHI (GGATCC) site.
  Vector type: Bacterial Expression
Growth in bacteria
  Bacterial resistance: Ampicillin, 100 μg/mL
  Growth temperature: 37°C
  Growth strain: DH5alpha
  Copy number: Low Copy
Gene/Insert
  Gene/Insert name: SH3(2)-3R (alt name: NCK adaptor protein 1, isoform 2, second SH3 repeat x 3)
  Species: H. sapiens (human)
  Insert size (bp): 702
  GenBank ID: NP_001177725.1
  Entrez Gene: NCK1 (a.k.a. NCK, NCKalpha, nck-1)
  Promoter: Lac
  Tag / fusion protein: GST (N terminal on backbone)
  Cloning method: Restriction Enzyme; 5′ cloning site NdeI (not destroyed); 3′ cloning site BamHI (not destroyed)
  Sequencing primers: 5′ pGEX-5': 5'-GGGCTGGCAAGCCACGTTTGGTG-3'; 3′ pGEX-3’: 5'-CCGGGAGCTGCATGTGTCAGAGG-3'
Terms and licenses: Academic/Nonprofit Terms; Industry Terms: Not Available to Industry
How to cite: pGEX SH3(2)-3R was a gift from Michael Rosen (Addgene plasmid # 112091 ; http://n2t.net/addgene:112091 ; RRID:Addgene_112091)
