[The description below was written by a language model from this plasmid's Addgene catalogue record and pLannotate feature annotations shown in this document.]
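Description:
pGEX SH3(2)-3R is a bacterial expression plasmid built on a modified pGEX2T backbone, about 5.7 kb in total, for producing a GST fusion protein in E. coli. It replicates from a ColE1/pBR322-type origin and is selected with ampicillin through the bla (β-lactamase) gene. The catalogue lists it as low copy, although only a short fragment of rop is annotated. The backbone also carries lacI with its own promoter, which supplies the lac repressor.

The insert is a roughly 700 bp coding sequence for three tandem repeats of the second SH3 domain of human NCK1, cloned between NdeI and BamHI sites in a redesigned multiple cloning site. It sits downstream of Schistosoma japonicum GST, which forms the N-terminal tag. The depositor added a TEV protease site between the backbone's thrombin site and the cloning site, and this TEV site is annotated just after GST, so the tag can be cleaved off after affinity purification.

The catalogue gives the promoter as "Lac". The feature table places a tac promoter and lac operator directly upstream of GST, so expression is repressed by LacI and induced with IPTG. The separate lac promoter/lacZα segment is a backbone remnant.

The automated annotation does not label the NCK1 repeats. It instead marks part of the insert region as an Arhgef7 fragment, which most likely reflects similarity between SH3 domains rather than a different insert.

The associated publication concerns phase transitions in the assembly of multivalent signalling proteins. This is consistent with using the construct to make a purified SH3 protein of defined valency (three repeats) for in vitro studies of multivalent binding and phase separation.
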