Features (pLannotate 1.2.2; 18 found; start..end, strand, type, name):
    105..125     +  CDS            TEV site: tobacco etch virus (TEV) protease recognition and cleavage site
    654..800     +  CDS            Arhgef7 (fragment): ARHG7_RAT - Also known as Pak3bp, Pixb. Experimental evidence at protein level: Swiss-Prot protein existence level 1. Acts as a RAC1 guanine nucleotide exchange factor (GEF) and can induce membrane ruffling. Functions in cell migration, attachment and cell spreading. Promotes targeting of RAC1 to focal adhesions. May function as a positive regulator of apoptosis. Downstream of NMDA receptors and CaMKK-CaMK1 signaling cascade, promotes the formation of spines and synapses in hippocampal neurons (By similarity). From Rattus norvegicus (Rat).
    855..894     +  CDS            rop (fragment): Rop protein, which maintains plasmids at low copy number; rop
    996..1036    +  misc_feature   bom (fragment): basis of mobility region from pBR322
   1141..1245    +  promoter       AmpR promoter: bla
   1246..2106    +  CDS            AmpR: β-lactamase; bla; confers resistance to ampicillin, carbenicillin, and related antibiotics
   2277..2865    +  rep_origin     ori: high-copy-number ColE1/pMB1/pBR322/pUC origin of replication
   3051..3102    -  misc_feature   bom (fragment): basis of mobility region from pBR322
   3109..3186    +  promoter       lacI promoter: lacI
   3187..4269    +  CDS            lacI: lac repressor; lacI; The lac repressor binds to the lac operator to inhibit transcription in E. coli. This inhibition can be relieved by adding lactose or isopropyl-β-D-thiogalactopyranoside (IPTG).
   4282..4303    +  protein_bind   CAP binding site: CAP binding activates transcription in the presence of cAMP. E. coli catabolite activator protein
   4318..4348    +  promoter       lac promoter: promoter for the E. coli lac operon
   4356..4372    +  protein_bind   lac operator: The lac repressor binds to the lac operator to inhibit transcription in E. coli. This inhibition can be relieved by adding lactose or isopropyl-β-D-thiogalactopyranoside (IPTG). lac repressor encoded by lacI
   4392..4565    +  CDS            lacZα: LacZα fragment of β-galactosidase; lacZ fragment
   4829..4945    -  CDS            yciV (fragment): RNAAM_ECOLI - Also known as trpH From Escherichia coli (strain K12).
   5021..5049    +  promoter       tac promoter: strong E. coli promoter; hybrid between the trp and lac UV5 promoters
   5057..5073    +  protein_bind   lac operator: The lac repressor binds to the lac operator to inhibit transcription in E. coli. This inhibition can be relieved by adding lactose or isopropyl-β-D-thiogalactopyranoside (IPTG). lac repressor encoded by lacI
   5096..80      +  CDS            GST26_SCHJA (across the origin): Experimental evidence at protein level: Swiss-Prot protein existence level 1. GST isoenzymes appear to play a central role in the parasite detoxification system. Other functions are also suspected including a role in increasing the solubility of haematin in the parasite gut. From Schistosoma japonicum (Blood fluke).
>Addgene plasmid #112091 | pGEX SH3(2)-3R | addgene full sequence | sequence record 236093 | Addgene NGS Result
ACTTGAAATCCAGCAAGTATATAGCATGGCCTTTGCAGGGCTGGCAAGCCACGTTTGGTGGTGGCGACCA
TCCTCCAAAATCGGATCTGGTTCCGCGTGGATCTGAAAACCTGTATTTTCAGGGCCATATGGACCTCAAC
ATGCCCGCTTATGTGAAATTTAACTACATGGCTGAGAGAGAGGATGAATTATCATTGATAAAGGGGACAA
AGGTGATCGTCATGGAGAAAAGCAGTGATGGGTGGTGGCGTGGTAGCTACAATGGACAAGTTGGATGGTT
CCCTTCAAACTATGTAACTGAAGAAGGTGACAGTCCTTTGGCGTCTGGTGCGGGTGGTTCTGAAGGTGGT
GGTTCTGAAGGTGGTACCTCTGGTGCGACCGACCTCAACATGCCCGCTTATGTGAAATTTAACTACATGG
CTGAGAGAGAGGATGAATTATCATTGATAAAGGGGACAAAGGTGATCGTCATGGAGAAAAGCAGTGATGG
GTGGTGGCGTGGTAGCTACAATGGACAAGTTGGATGGTTCCCTTCAAACTATGTAACTGAAGAAGGTGAC
AGTCCTTTGGCATCCGGAGCAGGAGGCTCCGAAGGAGGAGGCTCCGAGGGAGGAACATCCGGAGCAACAG
ACCTCAACATGCCCGCTTATGTGAAATTTAACTACATGGCTGAGAGAGAGGATGAATTATCATTGATAAA
GGGGACAAAGGTGATCGTCATGGAGAAAAGCAGTGATGGGTGGTGGCGTGGTAGCTACAATGGACAAGTT
GGATGGTTCCCTTCAAACTATGTAACTGAAGAAGGTGACAGTCCTTTGTGAGGATCCGCGGCCGCATCGT
GACTGACTGACGATCTGCCTCGCGCGTTTCGGTGATGACGGTGAAAACCTCTGACACATGCAGCTCCCGG
AGACGGTCACAGCTTGTCTGTAAGCGGATGCCGGGAGCAGACAAGCCCGTCAGGGCGCGTCAGCGGGTGT
TGGCGGGTGTCGGGGCGCAGCCATGACCCAGTCACGTAGCGATAGCGGAGTGTATAATTCTTGAAGACGA
AAGGGCCTCGTGATACGCCTATTTTTATAGGTTAATGTCATGATAATAATGGTTTCTTAGACGTCAGGTG
GCACTTTTCGGGGAAATGTGCGCGGAACCCCTATTTGTTTATTTTTCTAAATACATTCAAATATGTATCC
GCTCATGAGACAATAACCCTGATAAATGCTTCAATAATATTGAAAAAGGAAGAGTATGAGTATTCAACAT
TTCCGTGTCGCCCTTATTCCCTTTTTTGCGGCATTTTGCCTTCCTGTTTTTGCTCACCCAGAAACGCTGG
TGAAAGTAAAAGATGCTGAAGATCAGTTGGGTGCACGAGTGGGTTACATCGAACTGGATCTCAACAGCGG
TAAGATCCTTGAGAGTTTTCGCCCCGAAGAACGTTTTCCAATGATGAGCACTTTTAAAGTTCTGCTATGT
GGCGCGGTATTATCCCGTGTTGACGCCGGGCAAGAGCAACTCGGTCGCCGCATACACTATTCTCAGAATG
ACTTGGTTGAGTACTCACCAGTCACAGAAAAGCATCTTACGGATGGCATGACAGTAAGAGAATTATGCAG
TGCTGCCATAACCATGAGTGATAACACTGCGGCCAACTTACTTCTGACAACGATCGGAGGACCGAAGGAG
CTAACCGCTTTTTTGCACAACATGGGGGATCATGTAACTCGCCTTGATCGTTGGGAACCGGAGCTGAATG
AAGCCATACCAAACGACGAGCGTGACACCACGATGCCTGCAGCAATGGCAACAACGTTGCGCAAACTATT
AACTGGCGAACTACTTACTCTAGCTTCCCGGCAACAATTAATAGACTGGATGGAGGCGGATAAAGTTGCA
GGACCACTTCTGCGCTCGGCCCTTCCGGCTGGCTGGTTTATTGCTGATAAATCTGGAGCCGGTGAGCGTG
GGTCTCGCGGTATCATTGCAGCACTGGGGCCAGATGGTAAGCCCTCCCGTATCGTAGTTATCTACACGAC
GGGGAGTCAGGCAACTATGGATGAACGAAATAGACAGATCGCTGAGATAGGTGCCTCACTGATTAAGCAT
TGGTAACTGTCAGACCAAGTTTACTCATATATACTTTAGATTGATTTAAAACTTCATTTTTAATTTAAAA
GGATCTAGGTGAAGATCCTTTTTGATAATCTCATGACCAAAATCCCTTAACGTGAGTTTTCGTTCCACTG
AGCGTCAGACCCCGTAGAAAAGATCAAAGGATCTTCTTGAGATCCTTTTTTTCTGCGCGTAATCTGCTGC
TTGCAAACAAAAAAACCACCGCTACCAGCGGTGGTTTGTTTGCCGGATCAAGAGCTACCAACTCTTTTTC
CGAAGGTAACTGGCTTCAGCAGAGCGCAGATACCAAATACTGTCCTTCTAGTGTAGCCGTAGTTAGGCCA
CCACTTCAAGAACTCTGTAGCACCGCCTACATACCTCGCTCTGCTAATCCTGTTACCAGTGGCTGCTGCC
AGTGGCGATAAGTCGTGTCTTACCGGGTTGGACTCAAGACGATAGTTACCGGATAAGGCGCAGCGGTCGG
GCTGAACGGGGGGTTCGTGCACACAGCCCAGCTTGGAGCGAACGACCTACACCGAACTGAGATACCTACA
GCGTGAGCTATGAGAAAGCGCCACGCTTCCCGAAGGGAGAAAGGCGGACAGGTATCCGGTAAGCGGCAGG
GTCGGAACAGGAGAGCGCACGAGGGAGCTTCCAGGGGGAAACGCCTGGTATCTTTATAGTCCTGTCGGGT
TTCGCCACCTCTGACTTGAGCGTCGATTTTTGTGATGCTCGTCAGGGGGGCGGAGCCTATGGAAAAACGC
CAGCAACGCGGCCTTTTTACGGTTCCTGGCCTTTTGCTGGCCTTTTGCTCACATGTTCTTTCCTGCGTTA
TCCCCTGATTCTGTGGATAACCGTATTACCGCCTTTGAGTGAGCTGATACCGCTCGCCGCAGCCGAACGA
CCGAGCGCAGCGAGTCAGTGAGCGAGGAAGCGGAAGAGCGCCTGATGCGGTATTTTCTCCTTACGCATCT
GTGCGGTATTTCACACCGCATAAATTCCGACACCATCGAATGGCGCAAAACCTTTCGCGGTATGGCATGA
TAGCGCCCGGAAGAGAGTCAATTCAGGGTGGTGAATGTGAAACCAGTAACGTTATACGATGTCGCAGAGT
ATGCCGGTGTCTCTTATCAGACCGTTTCCCGCGTGGTGAACCAGGCCAGCCACGTTTCTGCGAAAACGCG
GGAAAAAGTGGAAGCGGCGATGGCGGAGCTGAATTACATTCCCAACCGCGTGGCACAACAACTGGCGGGC
AAACAGTCGTTGCTGATTGGCGTTGCCACCTCCAGTCTGGCCCTGCACGCGCCGTCGCAAATTGTCGCGG
CGATTAAATCTCGCGCCGATCAACTGGGTGCCAGCGTGGTGGTGTCGATGGTAGAACGAAGCGGCGTCGA
AGCCTGTAAAGCGGCGGTGCACAATCTTCTCGCGCAACGCGTCAGTGGGCTGATCATTAACTATCCGCTG
GATGACCAGGATGCCATTGCTGTGGAAGCTGCCTGCACTAATGTTCCGGCGTTATTTCTTGATGTCTCTG
ACCAGACACCCATCAACAGTATTATTTTCTCCCATGAAGACGGTACGCGACTGGGCGTGGAGCATCTGGT
CGCATTGGGTCACCAGCAAATCGCGCTGTTAGCGGGCCCATTAAGTTCTGTCTCGGCGCGTCTGCGTCTG
GCTGGCTGGCATAAATATCTCACTCGCAATCAAATTCAGCCGATAGCGGAACGGGAAGGCGACTGGAGTG
CCATGTCCGGTTTTCAACAAACCATGCAAATGCTGAATGAGGGCATCGTTCCCACTGCGATGCTGGTTGC
CAACGATCAGATGGCGCTGGGCGCAATGCGCGCCATTACCGAGTCCGGGCTGCGCGTTGGTGCGGATATC
TCGGTAGTGGGATACGACGATACCGAAGACAGCTCATGTTATATCCCGCCGTTAACCACCATCAAACAGG
ATTTTCGCCTGCTGGGGCAAACCAGCGTGGACCGCTTGCTGCAACTCTCTCAGGGCCAGGCGGTGAAGGG
CAATCAGCTGTTGCCCGTCTCACTGGTGAAAAGAAAAACCACCCTGGCGCCCAATACGCAAACCGCCTCT
CCCCGCGCGTTGGCCGATTCATTAATGCAGCTGGCACGACAGGTTTCCCGACTGGAAAGCGGGCAGTGAG
CGCAACGCAATTAATGTAAGTTAGCTCACTCATTAGGCACCCCAGGCTTTACACTTTATGCTTCCGGCTC
GTATGTTGTGTGGAATTGTGAGCGGATAACAATTTCACACAGGAAACAGCTATGACCATGATTACGGATT
CACTGGCCGTCGTTTTACAACGTCGTGACTGGGAAAACCCTGGCGTTACCCAACTTAATCGCCTTGCAGC
ACATCCCCCTTTCGCCAGCTGGCGTAATAGCGAAGAGGCCCGCACCGATCGCCCTTCCCAACAGTTGCGC
AGCCTGAATGGCGAATGGCGCTTTGCCTGGTTTCCGGCACCAGAAGCGGTGCCGGAAAGCTGGCTGGAGT
GCGATCTTCCTGAGGCCGATACTGTCGTCGTCCCCTCAAACTGGCAGATGCACGGTTACGATGCGCCCAT
CTACACCAACGTGACCTATCCCATTACGGTCAATCCGCCGTTTGTTCCCACGGAGAATCCGACGGGTTGT
TACTCGCTCACATTTAATGTTGATGAAAGCTGGCTACAGGAAGGCCAGACGCGAATTATTTTTGATGGCG
TTGGAATTAGCTTATCGACTGCACGGTGCACCAATGCTTCTGGCGTCAGGCAGCCATCGGAAGCTGTGGT
ATGGCTGTGCAGGTCGTAAATCACTGCATAATTCGTGTCGCTCAAGGCGCACTCCCGTTCTGGATAATGT
TTTTTGCGCCGACATCATAACGGTTCTGGCAAATATTCTGAAATGAGCTGTTGACAATTAATCATCGGCT
CGTATAATGTGTGGAATTGTGAGCGGATAACAATTTCACACAGGAAACAGTATTCATGTCCCCTATACTA
GGTTATTGGAAAATTAAGGGCCTTGTGCAACCCACTCGACTTCTTTTGGAATATCTTGAAGAAAAATATG
AAGAGCATTTGTATGAGCGCGATGAAGGTGATAAATGGCGAAACAAAAAGTTTGAATTGGGTTTGGAGTT
TCCCAATCTTCCTTATTATATTGATGGTGATGTTAAATTAACACAGTCTATGGCCATCATACGTTATATA
GCTGACAAGCACAACATGTTGGGTGGTTGTCCAAAAGAGCGTGCAGAGATTTCAATGCTTGAAGGAGCGG
TTTTGGATATTAGATACGGTGTTTCGAGAATTGCATATAGTAAAGACTTTGAAACTCTCAAAGTTGATTT
TCTTAGCAAGCTACCTGAAATGCTGAAAATGTTCGAAGATCGTTTATGTCATAAAACATATTTAAATGGT
GATCATGTAACCCATCCTGACTTCATGTTGTATGACGCTCTTGATGTTGTTTTATACATGGACCCAATGT
GCCTGGATGCGTTCCCAAAATTAGTTTGTTTTAAAAAACGTATTGAAGCTATCCCACAAATTGATAAGT
