>Addgene plasmid #112091 | pGEX SH3(2)-3R | depositor partial sequence | sequence record 210976 | NdeI to BamHI cloning sites
CATATGGACCTCAACATGCCCGCTTATGTGAAATTTAACTACATGGCTGAGAGAGAGGATGAATTATCAT
TGATAAAGGGGACAAAGGTGATCGTCATGGAGAAAAGCAGTGATGGGTGGTGGCGTGGTAGCTACAATGG
ACAAGTTGGATGGTTCCCTTCAAACTATGTAACTGAAGAAGGTGACAGTCCTTTGGCGTCTGGTGCGGGT
GGTTCTGAAGGTGGTGGTTCTGAAGGTGGTACCTCTGGTGCGACCGACCTCAACATGCCCGCTTATGTGA
AATTTAACTACATGGCTGAGAGAGAGGATGAATTATCATTGATAAAGGGGACAAAGGTGATCGTCATGGA
GAAAAGCAGTGATGGGTGGTGGCGTGGTAGCTACAATGGACAAGTTGGATGGTTCCCTTCAAACTATGTA
ACTGAAGAAGGTGACAGTCCTTTGGCATCCGGAGCAGGAGGCTCCGAAGGAGGAGGCTCCGAGGGAGGAA
CATCCGGAGCAACAGACCTCAACATGCCCGCTTATGTGAAATTTAACTACATGGCTGAGAGAGAGGATGA
ATTATCATTGATAAAGGGGACAAAGGTGATCGTCATGGAGAAAAGCAGTGATGGGTGGTGGCGTGGTAGC
TACAATGGACAAGTTGGATGGTTCCCTTCAAACTATGTAACTGAAGAAGGTGACAGTCCTTTGTGAGGAT
CC
